Addgene plasmid #62579: pMIR-Report-SPRED1-3'UTR (containing miR-21 sites)
Purpose: Translational Luciferase Reporter encoding a fragment of the 3'UTR of SPRED1 containing two miR-21 binding sites (sites 1 and 2)
Depositing lab: Michael Ruppert. Depositing organization: West Virginia University and School of Medicine. Publication: MicroRNAs 206 and 21 cooperate to promote RAS-extracellular signal-regulated kinase signaling by suppressing the translation of RASA1 and SPRED1. Sharma SB, Lin CC, Farrugia MK, McLaughlin SL, Ellis EJ, Brundage KM, Salkeni MA, Ruppert JM. Mol Cell Biol. 2014 Nov 15;34(22):4143-64. doi: 10.1128/MCB.00480-14. Epub 2014 Sep 8. PubMed 25202123.
Backbone
  Vector backbone: pMIR-Report
  Backbone manufacturer: Ambion
  Backbone size w/o insert (bp): 6470
  Total vector size (bp): 7214
  Modifications to backbone: To construct a wild-type SPRED1 reporter containing the miR-21 binding sites, a 744-bp fragment of the SPRED1 3′ UTR containing two putative miR-21 binding sites was amplified by PCR from MDA-MB-231 cDNA using the oligonucleotides 5′-cccacgcgtTGAAAAACTGTTTAACTCATGT-3′ and 5′-cccacgcgtTGAAAAACCTGTAAATAAGCAC-3′. (The SPRED1 sequence is indicated in uppercase.) Following MluI digestion, the product was cloned into the same site of the pMIR-REPORT vector.
  Vector type: Luciferase
Growth in bacteria
  Bacterial resistance: Ampicillin, 100 μg/mL
  Growth temperature: 37°C
  Growth strain: XL1 Blue
  Copy number: Unknown
Gene/Insert
  Gene/Insert name: SPRED1 (alt name: Sprouty Related EVH1 domain containing 1)
  Species: H. sapiens (human)
  Insert size (bp): 744
  Entrez Gene: SPRED1 (a.k.a. LGSS, NFLS, PPP1R147, hSpred1, spred-1)
  Cloning method: Unknown
  Sequencing primers: 5′ M13pUC-Fwd; 3′ Luc-F
Terms and licenses: Academic/Nonprofit Terms; Industry Terms: Not Available to Industry
Depositor comments: There are a few mismatches outside of the seed sequence; these mismatches should not affect plasmid function.
How to cite: pMIR-Report-SPRED1-3'UTR (containing miR-21 sites) was a gift from Michael Ruppert (Addgene plasmid # 62579 ; http://n2t.net/addgene:62579 ; RRID:Addgene_62579)
