[The description below was written by a language model from this plasmid's Addgene catalogue record.]
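Description:
pMIR-Report-SPRED1-3'UTR (containing miR-21 sites) is a luciferase-based translational reporter built on the commercial pMIR-Report backbone (Ambion), a vector designed for testing microRNA target sequences in transfected mammalian cells. The backbone is listed as 6470 bp and the finished plasmid as 7214 bp. It is propagated in E. coli under ampicillin selection. The record states neither the copy number nor the promoter driving the luciferase gene, and no feature table is provided, so other backbone elements cannot be confirmed from the available information.

The payload is a 744-bp fragment of the human SPRED1 (Sprouty-related EVH1 domain containing 1) 3' untranslated region, amplified by PCR from MDA-MB-231 cDNA and inserted at the single MluI site of the vector, so that it can act as the 3'UTR of the luciferase reporter transcript. This fragment carries two putative miR-21 binding sites, designated sites 1 and 2, in their wild-type form. Because the UTR fragment is part of the luciferase mRNA, miR-21 binding to these sites is expected to reduce reporter output, so luciferase activity indicates whether SPRED1 is post-transcriptionally repressed by the microRNA.

The construct was made in the context of work on how miR-206 and miR-21 promote RAS–ERK signalling by suppressing translation of RASA1 and SPRED1. It serves as the wild-type reporter for such assays. The depositor notes a few sequence mismatches lying outside the seed-matching regions, which are not expected to affect function.
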