>Addgene plasmid #62579 | pMIR-Report-SPRED1-3'UTR (containing miR-21 sites) | addgene partial sequence | sequence record 106908 | Luc-F 5'-CAGTCAAGTAACAACCGCGA-3'
CTCGACGCAAGAAAAATCAGAGAGATCCTCATAAAGGCCAAGAAGGGCGGAAAGTCCAAATTGCTCGAGT
GATGAAAGCTGCGCACTAGTGAGGGAGCTCATAGGCCGGCATAGACGCGTTGAAAAACTGTTTAACTCAT
GTCATAATGTGTCTCCTCAGATATAGTTAACTAGCTTGATAGTTTTGAGTATATAATGTAAATAATACAT
AATAAGTTTGTAACCATTTCTGTTACTTCATACCCGTGTAATTGGACATAGCAGATGATTATCATAAGAA
TTTGTTTTAATGGTTTTTTTCCCTCCTGGAATTACCTGATTAAACCTGTCATGAATTATAAAAGGACTTT
TTCTTATTCTCCTAGAGCTTATCAAATTATCACATAAGAGATAATTACTGGAGGAGAAAGTAAAAATGGA
AGCTTTTGATAATTAGCTCTGTTCTTTAAAAGTATACTTTTAAACCGAAAGTTCACATATAGTTCATCTT
AATAACATATTTATTCATCCTTAATTGTATTCAGATTTTTTTTTAAGTCTCTAAGCTAATAATGTTATAT
TTATTGGTTTGGTAACATGTTGCAGCTAAGCTAATGACCTTAAGTGGCAATTGTTTAACCCAGGACTACT
GATTTTTTTATATTCAAGTCAGTTTCATTGTTTTACTTAACTCGCCATATAACC
