>Addgene plasmid #62579 | pMIR-Report-SPRED1-3'UTR (containing miR-21 sites) | addgene partial sequence | sequence record 106909 | M13-Rev 5'-CAGGAAACAGCTATGACC-3'
TTAATACGACTCACTATAGGGAGAGAGAGAGAATTACCCTCACTAAAGGGAGGAGAAGCATGAATTCAAG
GTACCAGATCTTAGTTATTAATAGTAATCAATTACGGGGTCATTAGTTCATAGCCCATATATGGAGTTCC
GCGTTACATAACTTACGGTAAATGGCCCGCCTGGCTGACCGCCCAACGACCCCCGCCCATTGACGTCAAT
AATGACGTATGTTCCCATAGTAACGCCAATAGGGACTTTCCATTGACGTCAATGGGTGGAGTATTTACGG
TAAACTGCCCACTTGGCAGTACATCAAGTGTATCATATGCCAAGTACGCCCCCTATTGACGTCAATGACG
GTAAATGGCCCGCCTGGCATTATGCCCAGTACATGACCTTATGGGACTTTCCTACTTGGCAGTACATCTA
CGTATTAGTCATCGCTATTACCATGGTGATGCGGTTTTGGCAGTACATCAATGGGCGTGGATAGCGGTTT
GACTCACGGGGATTTCCAAGTCTCCACCCCATTGACGTCAATGGGAGTTTGTTTTGGCACCAAAATCAAC
GGGACTTTCCAAAATGTCGTAACAACTCCGCCCCATTGACGCAAATGGGCGGTAGGCGTGTACGGTGGGA
GGTCTATATAAGCAGAGCTGGTTTAGTGAACCGTGGATCCACCATGGAAGACG
